>Addgene plasmid #19766 | pLV-tetO-Oct4 | depositor full sequence | sequence record 9364 | Author sequence
GTCGACGGATCGGGAGATCTCCCGATCCCCTATGGTGCACTCTCAGTACAATCTGCTCTGATGCCGCATA
GTTAAGCCAGTATCTGCTCCCTGCTTGTGTGTTGGAGGTCGCTGAGTAGTGCGCGAGCAAAATTTAAGCT
ACAACAAGGCAAGGCTTGACCGACAATTGCATGAAGAATCTGCTTAGGGTTAGGCGTTTTGCGCTGCTTC
GCGATGTACGGGCCAGATATACGCGTTGACATTGATTATTGACTAGTTATTAATAGTAATCAATTACGGG
GTCATTAGTTCATAGCCCATATATGGAGTTCCGCGTTACATAACTTACGGTAAATGGCCCGCCTGGCTGA
CCGCCCAACGACCCCCGCCCATTGACGTCAATAATGACGTATGTTCCCATAGTAACGCCAATAGGGACTT
TCCATTGACGTCAATGGGTGGAGTATTTACGGTAAACTGCCCACTTGGCAGTACATCAAGTGTATCATAT
GCCAAGTACGCCCCCTATTGACGTCAATGACGGTAAATGGCCCGCCTGGCATTATGCCCAGTACATGACC
TTATGGGACTTTCCTACTTGGCAGTACATCTACGTATTAGTCATCGCTATTACCATGGTGATGCGGTTTT
GGCAGTACATCAATGGGCGTGGATAGCGGTTTGACTCACGGGGATTTCCAAGTCTCCACCCCATTGACGT
CAATGGGAGTTTGTTTTGGCACCAAAATCAACGGGACTTTCCAAAATGTCGTAACAACTCCGCCCCATTG
ACGCAAATGGGCGGTAGGCGTGTACGGTGGGAGGTCTATATAAGCAGCGCGTTTTGCCTGTACTGGGTCT
CTCTGGTTAGACCAGATCTGAGCCTGGGAGCTCTCTGGCTAACTAGGGAACCCACTGCTTAAGCCTCAAT
AAAGCTTGCCTTGAGTGCTTCAAGTAGTGTGTGCCCGTCTGTTGTGTGACTCTGGTAACTAGAGATCCCT
CAGACCCTTTTAGTCAGTGTGGAAAATCTCTAGCAGTGGCGCCCGAACAGGGACTTGAAAGCGAAAGGGA
AACCAGAGGAGCTCTCTCGACGCAGGACTCGGCTTGCTGAAGCGCGCACGGCAAGAGGCGAGGGGCGGCG
ACTGGTGAGTACGCCAAAAATTTTGACTAGCGGAGGCTAGAAGGAGAGAGATGGGTGCGAGAGCGTCAGT
ATTAAGCGGGGGAGAATTAGATCGCGATGGGAAAAAATTCGGTTAAGGCCAGGGGGAAAGAAAAAATATA
AATTAAAACATATAGTATGGGCAAGCAGGGAGCTAGAACGATTCGCAGTTAATCCTGGCCTGTTAGAAAC
ATCAGAAGGCTGTAGACAAATACTGGGACAGCTACAACCATCCCTTCAGACAGGATCAGAAGAACTTAGA
TCATTATATAATACAGTAGCAACCCTCTATTGTGTGCATCAAAGGATAGAGATAAAAGACACCAAGGAAG
CTTTAGACAAGATAGAGGAAGAGCAAAACAAAAGTAAGACCACCGCACAGCAAGCGGCCGCTGATCTTCA
GACCTGGAGGAGGAGATATGAGGGACAATTGGAGAAGTGAATTATATAAATATAAAGTAGTAAAAATTGA
ACCATTAGGAGTAGCACCCACCAAGGCAAAGAGAAGAGTGGTGCAGAGAGAAAAAAGAGCAGTGGGAATA
GGAGCTTTGTTCCTTGGGTTCTTGGGAGCAGCAGGAAGCACTATGGGCGCAGCGTCAATGACGCTGACGG
TACAGGCCAGACAATTATTGTCTGGTATAGTGCAGCAGCAGAACAATTTGCTGAGGGCTATTGAGGCGCA
ACAGCATCTGTTGCAACTCACAGTCTGGGGCATCAAGCAGCTCCAGGCAAGAATCCTGGCTGTGGAAAGA
TACCTAAAGGATCAACAGCTCCTGGGGATTTGGGGTTGCTCTGGAAAACTCATTTGCACCACTGCTGTGC
CTTGGAATGCTAGTTGGAGTAATAAATCTCTGGAACAGATTTGGAATCACACGACCTGGATGGAGTGGGA
CAGAGAAATTAACAATTACACAAGCTTAATACACTCCTTAATTGAAGAATCGCAAAACCAGCAAGAAAAG
AATGAACAAGAATTATTGGAATTAGATAAATGGGCAAGTTTGTGGAATTGGTTTAACATAACAAATTGGC
TGTGGTATATAAAATTATTCATAATGATAGTAGGAGGCTTGGTAGGTTTAAGAATAGTTTTTGCTGTACT
TTCTATAGTGAATAGAGTTAGGCAGGGATATTCACCATTATCGTTTCAGACCCACCTCCCAACCCCGAGG
GGACCCGACAGGCCCGAAGGAATAGAAGAAGAAGGTGGAGAGAGAGACAGAGACAGATCCATTCGATTAG
TGAACGGATCGGCACTGCGTGCGCCAATTCTGCAGACAAATGGCAGTATTCATCCACAATTTTAAAAGAA
AAGGGGGGATTGGGGGGTACAGTGCAGGGGAAAGAATAGTAGACATAATAGCAACAGACATACAAACTAA
AGAATTACAAAAACAAATTACAAAAATTCAAAATTTTCGGGTTTATTACAGGGACAGCAGAGATCCAGTT
TGGTTATCGAGTTTACCACTCCCTATCAGTGATAGAGAAAAGTGAAAGTCGAGTTTACCACTCCCTATCA
GTGATAGAGAAAAGTGAAAGTCGAGTTTACCACTCCCTATCAGTGATAGAGAAAAGTGAAAGTCGAGTTT
ACCACTCCCTATCAGTGATAGAGAAAAGTGAAAGTCGAGTTTACCACTCCCTATCAGTGATAGAGAAAAG
TGAAAGTCGAGTTTACCACTCCCTATCAGTGATAGAGAAAAGTGAAAGTCGAGTTTACCACTCCCTATCA
GTGATAGAGAAAAGTGAAAGTCGAGCTCGGTACCCGGGTCGAGTAGGCGTGTACGGTGGGAGGCCTATAT
AAGCAGAGCTCGTTTAGTGAACCGTCAGATCGCCTGGAGACGCCATCCACGCTGTTTTGACCTCCATAGA
AGACACCGGGACCGATCCAGCCTCCGCGGCCCCGAATTCGCCCTTTGAGCCGTCTTTCCACCAGGCCCCC
GGCTCGGGGTGCCCACCTTCCCCATGGCTGGACACCTGGCTTCAGACTTCGCCTTCTCACCCCCACCAGG
TGGGGGTGATGGGTCAGCAGGGCTGGAGCCGGGCTGGGTGGATCCTCGAACCTGGCTAAGCTTCCAAGGG
CCTCCAGGTGGGCCTGGAATCGGACCAGGCTCAGAGGTATTGGGGATCTCCCCATGTCCGCCCGCATACG
AGTTCTGCGGAGGGATGGCATACTGTGGACCTCAGGTTGGACTGGGCCTAGTCCCCCAAGTTGGCGTGGA
GACTTTGCAGCCTGAGGGCCAGGCAGGAGCACGAGTGGAAAGCAACTCAGAGGGAACCTCCTCTGAGCCC
TGTGCCGACCGCCCCAATGCCGTGAAGTTGGAGAAGGTGGAACCAACTCCCGAGGAGTCCCAGGACATGA
AAGCCCTGCAGAAGGAGCTAGAACAGTTTGCCAAGCTGCTGAAGCAGAAGAGGATCACCTTGGGGTACAC
CCAGGCCGACGTGGGGCTCACCCTGGGCGTTCTCTTTGGAAAGGTGTTCAGCCAGACCACCATCTGTCGC
TTCGAGGCCTTGCAGCTCAGCCTTAAGAACATGTGTAAGCTGCGGCCCCTGCTGGAGAAGTGGGTGGAGG
AAGCCGACAACAATGAGAACCTTCAGGAGATATGCAAATCGGAGACCCTGGTGCAGGCCCGGAAGAGAAA
GCGAACTAGCATTGAGAACCGTGTGAGGTGGAGTCTGGAGACCATGTTTCTGAAGTGCCCGAAGCCCTCC
CTACAGCAGATCACTCACATCGCCAATCAGCTTGGGCTAGAGAAGGATGTGGTTCGAGTATGGTTCTGTA
ACCGGCGCCAGAAGGGCAAAAGATCAAGTATTGAGTATTCCCAACGAGAAGAGTATGAGGCTACAGGGAC
ACCTTTCCCAGGGGGGGCTGTATCCTTTCCTCTGCCCCCAGGTCCCCACTTTGGCACCCCAGGCTATGGA
AGCCCCCACTTCACCACACTCTACTCAGTCCCTTTTCCTGAGGGCGAGGCCTTTCCCTCTGTTCCCGTCA
CTGCTCTGGGCTCTCCCATGCATTCAAACTGAGGCACCAGCCCTCCCTGGGGATGCTGTGAGCCAAGGCA
AGGGAGGTAGACAAGAGAACCTGGAGCTTTGGGGTTAAATTCTTTTACTGAGGAGGGATTAAAAGCACAA
CAGGGGTGGGGGGTGGGATGGGGAAAGAAGCTCAGTGATGCTGTTGATCAGGAGCCTGGCCTGTCTGTCA
CTCATTTTGTTCTAAGGGCGAATTCGATATCAAGCTTATCGATAATCAACCTCTGGATTACAAAATTTGT
GAAAGATTGACTGGTATTCTTAACTATGTTGCTCCTTTTACGCTATGTGGATACGCTGCTTTAATGCCTT
TGTATCATGCTATTGCTTCCCGTATGGCTTTCATTTTCTCCTCCTTGTATAAATCCTGGTTGCTGTCTCT
TTATGAGGAGTTGTGGCCCGTTGTCAGGCAACGTGGCGTGGTGTGCACTGTGTTTGCTGACGCAACCCCC
ACTGGTTGGGGCATTGCCACCACCTGTCAGCTCCTTTCCGGGACTTTCGCTTTCCCCCTCCCTATTGCCA
CGGCGGAACTCATCGCCGCCTGCCTTGCCCGCTGCTGGACAGGGGCTCGGCTGTTGGGCACTGACAATTC
CGTGGTGTTGTCGGGGAAATCATCGTCCTTTCCTTGGCTGCTCGCCTGTGTTGCCACCTGGATTCTGCGC
GGGACGTCCTTCTGCTACGTCCCTTCGGCCCTCAATCCAGCGGACCTTCCTTCCCGCGGCCTGCTGCCGG
CTCTGCGGCCTCTTCCGCGTCTTCGCCTTCGCCCTCAGACGAGTCGGATCTCCCTTTGGGCCGCCTCCCC
GCATCGATACCGTCGACCTCGAGACCTAGAAAAACATGGAGCAATCACAAGTAGCAATACAGCAGCTACC
AATGCTGATTGTGCCTGGCTAGAAGCACAAGAGGAGGAGGAGGTGGGTTTTCCAGTCACACCTCAGGTAC
CTTTAAGACCAATGACTTACAAGGCAGCTGTAGATCTTAGCCACTTTTTAAAAGAAAAGGGGGGACTGGA
AGGGCTAATTCACTCCCAACGAAGACAAGATATCCTTGATCTGTGGATCTACCACACACAAGGCTACTTC
CCTGATTGGCAGAACTACACACCAGGGCCAGGGATCAGATATCCACTGACCTTTGGATGGTGCTACAAGC
TAGTACCAGTTGAGCAAGAGAAGGTAGAAGAAGCCAATGAAGGAGAGAACACCCGCTTGTTACACCCTGT
GAGCCTGCATGGGATGGATGACCCGGAGAGAGAAGTATTAGAGTGGAGGTTTGACAGCCGCCTAGCATTT
CATCACATGGCCCGAGAGCTGCATCCGGACTGTACTGGGTCTCTCTGGTTAGACCAGATCTGAGCCTGGG
AGCTCTCTGGCTAACTAGGGAACCCACTGCTTAAGCCTCAATAAAGCTTGCCTTGAGTGCTTCAAGTAGT
GTGTGCCCGTCTGTTGTGTGACTCTGGTAACTAGAGATCCCTCAGACCCTTTTAGTCAGTGTGGAAAATC
TCTAGCAGGGCCCGTTTAAACCCGCTGATCAGCCTCGACTGTGCCTTCTAGTTGCCAGCCATCTGTTGTT
TGCCCCTCCCCCGTGCCTTCCTTGACCCTGGAAGGTGCCACTCCCACTGTCCTTTCCTAATAAAATGAGG
AAATTGCATCGCATTGTCTGAGTAGGTGTCATTCTATTCTGGGGGGTGGGGTGGGGCAGGACAGCAAGGG
GGAGGATTGGGAAGACAATAGCAGGCATGCTGGGGATGCGGTGGGCTCTATGGCTTCTGAGGCGGAAAGA
ACCAGCTGGGGCTCTAGGGGGTATCCCC
[124 nt withheld, positions 5979-6102]
C
[91 nt withheld, positions 6104-6194]
A
[49 nt withheld, positions 6196-6244]
CCTTTGACGTTGGAGTCCACGTTCTTT
[37 nt withheld, positions 6272-6308]
ACCCTATCTCGGTCTATTCTTTTGATTTATAAGGGATTTTGCCGATTTCGGCCTATTGGTTAAAAAATGA
GCTGATTTAACAAAAATTTAACGCGAATTAATTCTGTGGAATGTGTGTCAGTTAGGGTGTGGAAAGTCCC
CAGGCTCCCCAGCAGGCAGAAGTATGCAAAGCATGCATCTCAATTAGTCAGCAACCAGGTGTGGAAAGTC
CCCAGGCTCCCCAGCAGGCAGAAGTATGCAAAGCATGCATCTCAATTAGTCAGCAACCATAGTCCCGCCC
CTAACTCCGCCCATCCCGCCCCTAACTCCGCCCAGTTCCGCCCATTCTCCGCCCCATGGCTGACTAATTT
TTTTTATTTATGCAGAGGCCGAGGCCGCCTCTGCCTCTGAGCTATTCCAGAAGTAGTGAGGAGGCTTTTT
TGGAGGCCTAGGCTTTTGCAAAAAGCTCCCGGGAGCTTGTATATCCATTTTCGGATCTGATCAGCACGTG
TTGACAATTAATCATCGGCATAGTATATCGGCATAGTATAATACGACAAGGTGAGGAACTAAACCATGGC
CAAGTTGACCAGTGCCGTTCCGGTGCTCACCGCGCGCGACGTCGCCGGAGCGGTCGAGTTCTGGACCGAC
CGGCTCGGGTTCTCCCGGGACTTCGTGGAGGACGACTTCGCCGGTGTGGTCCGGGACGACGTGACCCTGT
TCATCAGCGCGGTCCAGGACCAGGTGGTGCCGGACAACACCCTGGCCTGGGTGTGGGTGCGCGGCCTGGA
CGAGCTGTACGCCGAGTGGTCGGAGGTCGTGTCCACGAACTTCCGGGACGCCTCCGGGCCGGCCATGACC
GAGATCGGCGAGCAGCCGTGGGGGCGGGAGTTCGCCCTGCGCGACCCGGCCGGCAACTGCGTGCACTTCG
TGGCCGAGGAGCAGGACTGACACGTGCTACGAGATTTCGATTCCACCGCCGCCTTCTATGAAAGGTTGGG
CTTCGGAATCGTTTTCCGGGACGCCGGCTGGATGATCCTCCAGCGCGGGGATCTCATGCTGGAGTTCTTC
GCCCACCCCAACTTGTTTATTGCAGCTTATAATGGTTACAAATAAAGCAATAGCATCACAAATTTCACAA
ATAAAGCATTTTTTTCACTGCATTCTAGTTGTGGTTTGTCCAAACTCATCAATGTATCTTATCATGTCTG
TATACCGTCGACCTCTAGCTAGAGCTTGGCGTAATCATGGTCATAGCTGTTTCCTGTGTGAAATTGTTAT
CCGCTCACAATTCCACACAACATACGAGCCGGAAGCATAAAGTGTAAAGCCTGGGGTGCCTAATGAGTGA
GCTAACTCACATTAATTGCGTTGCGCTCACTGCCCGCTTTCCAGTCGGGAAACCTGTCGTGCCAGCTGCA
TTAATGAATCGGCCAACGCGCGGGGAGAGGCGGTTTGCGTATTGGGCGCTCTTCCGCTTCCTCGCTCACT
GACTCGCTGCGCTCGGTCGTTCGGCTGCGGCGAGCGGTATCAGCTCACTCAAAGGCGGTAATACGGTTAT
CCACAGAATCAGGGGATAACGCAGGAAAGAACATGTGAGCAAAAGGCCAGCAAAAGGCCAGGAACCGTAA
AAAGGCCGCGTTGCTGGCGTTTTTCCATAGGCTCCGCCCCCCTGACGAGCATCACAAAAATCGACGCTCA
AGTCAGAGGTGGCGAAACCCGACAGGACTATAAAGATACCAGGCGTTTCCCCCTGGAAGCTCCCTCGTGC
GCTCTCCTGTTCCGACCCTGCCGCTTACCGGATACCTGTCCGCCTTTCTCCCTTCGGGAAGCGTGGCGCT
TTCTCATAGCTCACGCTGTAGGTATCTCAGTTCGGTGTAGGTCGTTCGCTCCAAGCTGGGCTGTGTGCAC
GAACCCCCCGTTCAGCCCGACCGCTGCGCCTTATCCGGTAACTATCGTCTTGAGTCCAACCCGGTAAGAC
ACGACTTATCGCCACTGGCAGCAGCCACTGGTAACAGGATTAGCAGAGCGAGGTATGTAGGCGGTGCTAC
AGAGTTCTTGAAGTGGTGGCCTAACTACGGCTACACTAGAAGAACAGTATTTGGTATCTGCGCTCTGCTG
AAGCCAGTTACCTTCGGAAAAAGAGTTGGTAGCTCTTGATCCGGCAAACAAACCACCGCTGGTAGCGGTG
GTTTTTTTGTTTGCAAGCAGCAGATTACGCGCAGAAAAAAAGGATCTCAAGAAGATCCTTTGATCTTTTC
TACGGGGTCTGACGCTCAGTGGAACGAAAACTCACGTTAAGGGATTTTGGTCATGAGATTATCAAAAAGG
ATCTTCACCTAGATCCTTTTAAATTAAAAATGAAGTTTTAAATCAATCTAAAGTATATATGAGTAAACTT
GGTCTGACAGTTACCAATGCTTAATCAGTGAGGCACCTATCTCAGCGATCTGTCTATTTCGTTCATCCAT
AGTTGCCTGACTCCCCGTCGTGTAGATAACTACGATACGGGAGGGCTTACCATCTGGCCCCAGTGCTGCA
ATGATACCGCGAGACCCACGCTCACCGGCTCCAGATTTATCAGCAATAAACCAGCCAGCCGGAAGGGCCG
AGCGCAGAAGTGGTCCTGCAACTTTATCCGCCTCCATCCAGTCTATTAATTGTTGCCGGGAAGCTAGAGT
AAGTAGTTCGCCAGTTAATAGTTTGCGCAACGTTGTTGCCATTGCTACAGGCATCGTGGTGTCACGCTCG
TCGTTTGGTATGGCTTCATTCAGCTCCGGTTCCCAACGATCAAGGCGAGTTACATGATCCCCCATGTTGT
GCAAAAAAGCGGTTAGCTCCTTCGGTCCTCCGATCGTTGTCAGAAGTAAGTTGGCCGCAGTGTTATCACT
CATGGTTATGGCAGCACTGCATAATTCTCTTACTGTCATGCCATCCGTAAGATGCTTTTCTGTGACTGGT
GAGTACTCAACCAAGTCATTCTGAGAATAGTGTATGCGGCGACCGAGTTGCTCTTGCCCGGCGTCAATAC
GGGATAATACCGCGCCACATAGCAGAACTTTAAAAGTGCTCATCATTGGAAAACGTTCTTCGGGGCGAAA
ACTCTCAAGGATCTTACCGCTGTTGAGATCCAGTTCGATGTAACCCACTCGTGCACCCAACTGATCTTCA
GCATCTTTTACTTTCACCAGCGTTTCTGGGTGAGCAAAAACAGGAAGGCAAAATGCCGCAAAAAAGGGAA
TAAGGGCGACACGGAAATGTTGAATACTCATACTCTTCCTTTTTCAATATTATTGAAGCATTTATCAGGG
TTATTGTCTCATGAGCGGATACATATTTGAATGTATTTAGAAAAATAAACAAATAGGGGTTCCGCGCACA
TTTCCCCGAAAAGTGCCACCTGAC
Features (pLannotate 1.2.2; 32 found; start..end, strand, type, name):
     31..83      -  misc_feature   bom (fragment): basis of mobility region from pBR322
    238..617     +  enhancer       CMV enhancer: human cytomegalovirus immediate early enhancer
    618..817     +  promoter       CMV promoter: human cytomegalovirus (CMV) immediate early promoter
    835..1015    +  LTR            5' LTR (truncated): truncated 5' long terminal repeat (LTR) from HIV-1
   1062..1187    +  misc_feature   HIV-1 Ψ: packaging signal of human immunodeficiency virus type 1
   1171..1534    +  CDS            HIV-1 gag (fragment): gag protein from human immunodeficiency virus 1; gag
   1680..1913    +  misc_feature   RRE: The Rev response element (RRE) of HIV-1 allows for Rev-dependent mRNA export from the nucleus to the cytoplasm.
   2290..2390    +  CDS            Rev (fragment): human immunodeficiency virus 1 (HIV-1) Rev protein; rev; enhances nuclear export of unspliced and incompletely spliced viral mRNAs
   2440..2557    +  misc_feature   cPPT/CTS: central polypurine tract and central termination sequence of HIV-1
   2610..2880    +  protein_bind   tetracycline response element: contains seven copies of the tetracycline operator tetO tetracycline repressor TetR
   2891..2908    +  misc_feature   MCS (fragment): pUC18/19 multiple cloning site
   2913..2950    +  promoter       minimal CMV promoter: human cytomegalovirus (CMV) immediate early promoter
   3104..4159    +  CDS            Pou5f1: PO5F1_MOUSE - Also known as Oct-3, Oct-4, Otf-3, Otf3. Experimental evidence at protein level: Swiss-Prot protein existence level 1. Transcription factor that binds to the octamer motif (5'- ATTTGCAT-3') (PubMed:1972777, PubMed:1690859, PubMed:1967980, PubMed:17525163, PubMed:23376973). Forms a trimeric complex with SOX2 or SOX15 on DNA and controls the expression of a number of genes involved in embryonic development such as YES1, FGF4, UTF1 and ZFP206 (PubMed:15863505, PubMed:17097055, PubMed:17496161, PubMed:19740739). Critical for early embryogenesis and for embryonic stem cell pluripotenc
   4360..4384    +  misc_feature   MCS (fragment): pBluescript multiple cloning site
   4384..4972    +  misc_feature   WPRE: woodchuck hepatitis virus posttranscriptional regulatory element
   4909..5490    +  CDS            nef (fragment): NEF_HV1H2 - Experimental evidence at protein level: Swiss-Prot protein existence level 1. Extracellular Nef protein targets CD4(+) T-lymphocytes for apoptosis by interacting with CXCR4 surface receptors. From Human immunodeficiency virus type 1 group M subtype B (isolate HXB2) (HIV-1).
   5497..5677    +  LTR            5' LTR (truncated): truncated 5' long terminal repeat (LTR) from HIV-1
   5709..5933    +  polyA_signal   bGH poly(A) signal: bovine growth hormone polyadenylation signal
   5937..5958    +  promoter       SV40 promoter (fragment): SV40 enhancer and early promoter
   5979..6407    +  rep_origin     f1 ori (sequence partly withheld): f1 bacteriophage origin of replication; arrow indicates direction of (+) strand synthesis
   6421..6750    +  promoter       SV40 promoter: SV40 enhancer and early promoter
   6798..6845    +  promoter       EM7 promoter: synthetic bacterial promoter&nbsp
   6864..7238    +  CDS            BleoR: antibiotic-binding protein; Sh ble from Streptoalloteichus hindustanus; confers resistance to bleomycin, phleomycin, and Zeocin™
   7248..7373    +  CDS            ble (fragment): BLE_KLEPN - Experimental evidence at protein level: Swiss-Prot protein existence level 1. Binding protein with a strong affinity to the bleomycin family of antibiotics. Binds to CL990; an antimitotic-antibiotic compound. From Klebsiella pneumoniae.
   7368..7489    +  polyA_signal   SV40 poly(A) signal: SV40 polyadenylation signal
   7562..7578    -  protein_bind   lac operator: The lac repressor binds to the lac operator to inhibit transcription in E. coli. This inhibition can be relieved by adding lactose or isopropyl-β-D-thiogalactopyranoside (IPTG). lac repressor encoded by lacI
   7586..7616    -  promoter       lac promoter: promoter for the E. coli lac operon
   7631..7652    -  protein_bind   CAP binding site: CAP binding activates transcription in the presence of cAMP. E. coli catabolite activator protein
   7665..7757    -  CDS            lacI (fragment): lac repressor; lacI; The lac repressor binds to the lac operator to inhibit transcription in E. coli. This inhibition can be relieved by adding lactose or isopropyl-β-D-thiogalactopyranoside (IPTG).
   7940..8528    -  rep_origin     ori: high-copy-number ColE1/pMB1/pBR322/pUC origin of replication
   8699..9559    -  CDS            AmpR: β-lactamase; bla; confers resistance to ampicillin, carbenicillin, and related antibiotics
   9560..9664    -  promoter       AmpR promoter: bla
