[The description below was written by a language model from this plasmid's Addgene catalogue record and pLannotate feature annotations shown in this document.]
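Description:
pLV-tetO-Oct4 is a tetracycline/doxycycline-inducible HIV-1-based lentiviral transfer plasmid carrying the mouse Oct4 (Pou5f1) cDNA. It is built on FUdeltaGW, a GFP-deleted derivative of FUGW in which the ubiquitin promoter was removed and replaced with tetO sequences from pTet-Splice to give the LV-tetO vector. The roughly 1.1 kb Oct4 cDNA was then inserted at the unique EcoRI site. In bacteria the plasmid replicates from a high-copy ColE1/pUC-type origin and is selected with ampicillin (AmpR). An f1 origin is also present, and the backbone, outside the viral cassette, carries an SV40/EM7-driven BleoR (Zeocin resistance) cassette with an SV40 poly(A) signal.

The viral genome is transcribed in packaging cells from a CMV enhancer/promoter fused to a truncated 5' LTR. This is followed by the Ψ packaging signal with a gag fragment, the RRE for Rev-dependent RNA export, and the cPPT/CTS element. The internal expression unit consists of a tetracycline response element with seven tetO copies joined to a minimal CMV promoter driving Pou5f1, followed by WPRE to enhance transcript expression. A truncated 3' LTR and a bGH poly(A) signal come next. Oct4 expression therefore depends on a tetracycline-controlled transactivator, which this plasmid does not encode and which must be supplied separately.

The vector was made alongside matching c-Myc (T58A), Klf4 and Sox2 constructs for inducible reprogramming of mouse fibroblasts to iPS cells. The depositor notes that the author sequence just upstream of the insert is not fully accurate. The annotated record (9,692 nt) is also shorter than the catalogue backbone and insert sizes would imply.
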