Addgene plasmid #19766: pLV-tetO-Oct4
Depositing lab: Konrad Hochedlinger. Depositing organization: Massachusetts General Hospital. Publication: Defining molecular cornerstones during fibroblast to iPS cell reprogramming in mouse. Stadtfeld M, Maherali N, Breault DT, Hochedlinger K. Cell Stem Cell. 2008 Mar 6. 2(3):230-40. 10.1016/j.stem.2008.02.001 PubMed 18371448.
Backbone
  Vector backbone: FUdeltaGW
  Backbone size w/o insert (bp): 9941
  Vector type: Mammalian Expression, Lentiviral
Growth in bacteria
  Bacterial resistance: Ampicillin, 100 μg/mL
  Growth temperature: 37°C
  Growth strain: Stbl3
  Growth instructions: Stbl3
  Copy number: High Copy
Gene/Insert
  Gene/Insert name: Oct4
  Species: M. musculus (mouse)
  Insert size (bp): 1100
  Entrez Gene: Pou5f1 (a.k.a. NF-A3, Oct-3, Oct-3/4, Oct-4, Oct3, Oct3/4, Oct4, Otf-3, Otf-4, Otf3, Otf3-rs7, Otf3g, Otf4)
  Cloning method: Restriction Enzyme; 5′ cloning site EcoRI (not destroyed); 3′ cloning site EcoRI (not destroyed)
  Sequencing primers: 5′ CMV-F
Terms and licenses: Academic/Nonprofit Terms; Industry Terms: Not Available to Industry
Depositor comments: From article: A tet-inducible lentivirus called LV-tetO was generated by removing the EcoRI/PacI fragment containing the ubiquitin promoter elements from the FUdeltaGW vector (modified from FUGW by removal of GFP with EcoRI-XbaI and re-creation of the EcoRI site) and replacing it with tetO sequences derived from pTet-Splice by EcoRI/XhoI digestion.cDNAs for c-Myc (T58A mutant), Klf4, Oct4, and Sox2 were isolated from pMIG or pMX vectors and cloned into LV-tetO using a unique EcoRI restriction site. Note that the region immediately upstream of the insert in the author's sequence is not 100% accurate. See Addgene's quality control sequence for this region.
How to cite: pLV-tetO-Oct4 was a gift from Konrad Hochedlinger (Addgene plasmid # 19766 ; http://n2t.net/addgene:19766 ; RRID:Addgene_19766)
