>Addgene plasmid #19766 | pLV-tetO-Oct4 | addgene partial sequence | sequence record 25424 | 19766 with LNCX
CTGTTTTGACCTCCATAGAAGACACCGGGACCGATCCAGCCTCCGCGGCCCCGAATTCGCCCTTGGAATT
CGCCACCATGGCTGGACACCTGGCTTCAGACTTCGCCTTCTCACCCCCACCAGGTGGGGGTGATGGGTCA
GCAGGGCTGGAGCCGGGCTGGGTGGATCCTCGAACCTGGCTAAGCTTCCAAGGGCCTCCAGGTGGGCCTG
GAATCGGACCAGGCTCAGAGGTATTGGGGATCTCCCCATGTCCGCCCGCATACGAGTTCTGCGGAGGGAT
GGCATACTGTGGACCTCAGGTTGGACTGGGCCTAGTCCCCCAAGTTGGCGTGGAGACTTTGCAGCCTGAG
GGCCAGGCAGGAGCACGAGTGGAAAGCAACTCAGAGGGAACCTCCTCTGAGCCCTGTGCCGACCGCCCCA
ATGCCGTGAAGTTGGAGAAGGTGGAACCAACTCCCGAGGAGTCCCAGGACATGAAAGCCCTGCAGAAGGA
GCTAGAACAGTTTGCCAAGCTGCTGAAGCAGAAGAGGATCACCTTGGGGTACACCCAGGCCGACGTGGGG
CTCACCCTGGGCGTTCTCTTTGGAAAGGTGTTCAGCCAGACCACCATCTGTCGCTTCGAGGCCTTGCAGC
TCAGCCTTAAGAACATGTGTAAGCTGCGGCCCCTGCTGGAGAAGTGGGTGGAGGAAGCCGACAACAATGA
GAACCTTCAGGAGATATGCAAATCGGAGACCCTGGTGCAGGCCCGGAAGAGAAAGCGAACTAGCATTGAG
AACCGTGTGANGTGGAGTCTGGAGACCATGTTTCTGAAGTGCCCGAAGCCCTCCCTACAGCAGATCACTC
ACATCGCCAATCAGCTTGGGCTAGAGAAGGATGTGGTTCGAGTATGGTTCTGTAACCGGCGCCAGAAGGG
CAAAAGATCAAGTATTGAGTATTCCCAACGAGAAGAGTATG
