>Addgene plasmid #19766 | pLV-tetO-Oct4 | addgene partial sequence | sequence record 25425 | 19766 with CMV-F
GNNGCGCGTTTTGCCTGTNCTGGGTCTCTCTGGTTAGACCAGATCTGAGCCTGGGAGCTCTCTGGCTAAC
TAGGGAACCCACTGCTTAAGCCTCAATAAAGCTTGCCTTGAGTGCTTCAAGTAGTGTGTGCCCGTCTGTT
GTGTGACTCTGGTAACTAGAGATCCCTCAGACCCTTTTAGTCAGTGTGGAAAATCTCTAGCAGTGGCGCC
CGAACAGGGACTTGAAAGCGAAAGGGAAACCAGAGGAGCTCTCTCGACGCAGGACTCGGCTTGCTGAAGC
GCGCACGGCAAGAGGCGAGGGGCGGCGACTGGTGAGTACGCCAAAAATTTTGACTAGCGGAGGCTAGAAG
GAGAGAGATGGGTGCGAGAGCGTCAGTATTAAGCGGGGGAGAATTAGATCGCGATGGGAAAAAATTCGGT
TAAGGCCAGGGGGAAAGAAAAAATATAAATTAAAACATATAGTATGGGCAAGCAGGGAGCTAGAACGATT
CGCAGTTAATCCTGGCCTGTTAGAAACATCANAAGGCTGTAGACAAATACTGGGACAGCTACAACCATCC
CTTCAGACAGGATCAGAAGAACTTAGATCATTATATAATACAGTAGCAACCCTCTATTGTGTGCATCNNN
NGATAGAGATAAAAGACACCAAGGAAGCTTTAGACAAGATAGAGGAAGAGCAAAACAAAAGTAAGACCAC
CGCACAGCANGCGGCCGCTGATCTTCAGNCCTGNNNNNNNNNANATGNNGNACAATTNNNAAGTGAATTA
TNNNNNATNAAGTNNNAAAAATTGAACCATTANN
